>Addgene plasmid #110611 | pBTK510 | depositor full sequence | sequence record 208072 | pBTK510 sequence 8801 bps
ACTCTTCCTTTTTCAATATTATTGAAGCATTTATCAGGGTTATTGTCTCATGAGCGGATACATATTTGAA
TGTATTTAGAAAAATAAACAAATAGGGGTTCCGCGCACATTTCCCCGAAAAGTGCCACCTGTCATGACCA
AAATCCCTTAACGTGAGTCAGCCTGCCGCCTTGGGCCGGGTGATGTCGTACTTGCCCGCCGCGAACTCGG
TTACCGTCCAGCCCAGCGCGACCAGCTCCGGCAACGCCTCGCGCACCCGCTTGCGGCGCTTGCGCATGGT
CGAACCACTGGCCTCTGACGGCCAGACATAGCCGCACAAGGTATCTATGGAAGCCTTGCCGGTTTTGCCG
GGGTCGATCCAGCCACACAGCCGCTGGTGCAGCAGGCGGGCGGTTTCGCTGTCCAGCGCCCGCACCTCGT
CCATGCTGATGCGCACATGCTGGCCGCCACCCATGACGGCCTGCGCGATCAAGGGGTTCAGGGCCACGTA
CAGGCGCCCGTCCGCCTCGTCGCTGGCGTACTCCGACAGCAGCCGAAACCCCTGCCGCTTGCGGCCATTC
TGGGCGATGATGGATACCTTCCAAAGGCGCTCGATGCAGTCCTGTATGTGCTTGAGCGCCCCACCACTAT
CGACCTCTGCCCCGATTTCCTTTGCCAGCGCCCGATAGCTACCTTTGACCACATGGCATTCAGCGGTGAC
GGCCTCCCACTTGGGTTCCAGGAACAGCCGGAGCTGCCGTCCGCCTTCGGTCTTGGGTTCCGGGCCAAGC
ACTAGGCCATTAGGCCCAGCCATGGCCACCAGCCCTTGCAGGATGCGCAGATCATCAGCGCCCAGCGGCT
CCGGGCCGCTGAACTCGATCCGCTTGCCGTCGCCGTAGTCATACGTCACGTCCAGCTTGCTGCGCTTGCG
CTCGCCCCGCTTGAGGGCACGGAACAGGCCGGGGGCCAGACAGTGCGCCGGGTCGTGCCGGACGTGGCTG
AGGCTGTGCTTGTTCTTAGGCTTCACCACGGGGCACCCCCTTGCTCTTGCGCTGCCTCTCCAGCACGGCG
GGCTTGAGCACCCCGCCGTCATGCCGCCTGAACCACCGATCAGCGAACGGTGCGCCATAGTTGGCCTTGC
TCACACCGAAGCGGACGAAGAACCGGCGCTGGTCGTCGTCCACACCCCATTCCTCGGCCTCGGCGCTGGT
CATGCTCGACAGGTAGGACTGCCAGCGGATGTTATCGACCAGTACCGAGCTGCCCCGGCTGGCCTGCTGC
TGGTCGCCTGCGCCCATCATGGCCGCGCCCTTGCTGGCATGGTGCAGGAACACGATAGAGCACCCGGTAT
CGGCGGCGATGGCCTCCATGCGACCGATGACCTGGGCCATGGGGCCGCTGGCGTTTTCTTCCTCGATGTG
GAACCGGCGCAGCGTGTCCAGCACCATCAGGCGGCGGCCCTCGGCGGCGCGCTTGAGGCCGTCGAACCAC
TCCGGGGCCATGATGTTGGGCAGGCTGCCGATCAGCGGCTGGATCAGCAGGCCGTCAGCCACGGCTTGCC
GTTCCTCGGCGCTGAGGTGCGCCCCAAGGGCGTGCAGGCGGTGATGAATGGCGGTGGGCGGGTCTTCGGC
GGGCAGGTAGATCACCGGGCCGGTGGGCAGTTCGCCCACCTCCAGCAGATCCGGCCCGCCTGCAATCTGT
GCGGCCAGTTGCAGGGCCAGCATGGATTTACCGGCACCACCGGGCGACACCAGCGCCCCGACCGTACCGG
CCACCATGTTGGGCAAAACGTAGTCCAGCGGTGGCGGCGCTGCTGCGAACGCCTCCAGAATATTGATAGG
CTTATGGGTAGCCATTGATTGCCTCCTTTGCAGGCAGTTGGTGGTTAGGCGCTGGCGGGGTCACTACCCC
CGCCCTGCGCCGCTCTGAGTTCTTCCAGGCACTCGCGCAGCGCCTCGTATTCGTCGTCGGTCAGCCAGAA
CTTGCGCTGACGCATCCCTTTGGCCTTCATGCGCTCGGCATATCGCGCTTGGCGTACAGCGTCAGGGCTG
GCCAGCAGGTCGCCGGTCTGCTTGTCCTTTTGGTCTTTCATATCAGTCACCGAGAAACTTGCCGGGGCCG
AAAGGCTTGTCTTCGCGGAACAAGGACAAGGTGCAGCCGTCAAGGTTAAGGCTGGCCATATCAGCGACTG
AAAAGCGGCCAGCCTCGGCCTTGTTTGACGTATAACCAAAGCCACCGGGCAACCAATAGCCCTTGTCACT
TTTGATCAGGTAGACCGACCCTGAAGCGCTTTTTTCGTATTCCATAAAACCCCCTTCTGTGCGTGAGTAC
TCATAGTATAACAGGCGTGAGTACCAACGCAAGCACTACATGCTGAAATCTGGCCCGCCCCTGTCCATGC
CTCGCTGGCGGGGTGCCGGTGCCCGTGCCAGCTCGGCCCGCGCAAGCTGGACGCTGGGCAGACCCATGAC
CTTGCTGACGGTGCGCTCGATGTAATCCGCTTCGTGGCCGGGCTTGCGCTCTGCCAGCGCTGGGCTGGCC
TCGGCCATGGCCTTGCCGATTTCCTCGGCACTGCGGCCCCGGCTGGCCAGCTTCTGCGCGGCGATAAAGT
CGCACTTGCTGAGGTCATGACCGAAGCGCTTGACCAGCCCGGCCATCTCGCTGCGGTACTCGTCCAGCGC
CGTGCGCCGGTGGCGGCTAAGCTGCCGCTCGGGCAGTTCGAGGCTGGCCAGCCTGCGGGCCTTCTCCTGC
TGCCGCTGGGCCTGCTCGATCTGCTGGCCAGCCTGCTGCACCAGCGCCGGGCCAGCGGTGGCGGTCTTGC
CCTTGGATTCACGCAGCAGCACCCACGGCTGATAACCGGCGCGGGTGGTGTGCTTGTCCTTGCGGTTGGT
GAAGCCCGCCAAGCGGCCATAGTGGCGGCTGTCGGCGCTGGCCGGGTCGGCGTCGTACTCGCTGGCCAGC
GTCCGGGCAATCTGCCCCCGAAGTTCACCGCCTGCGGCGTCGGCCACCTTGACCCATGCCTGATAGTTCT
TCGGGCTGGTTTCCACTACCAGGGCAGGCTCCCGGCCCTCGGCTTTCATGTCATCCAGGTCAAACTCGCT
GAGGTCGTCCACCAGCACCAGACCATGCCGCTCCTGCTCGGCGGGCCTGATATACACGTCATTGCCCTGG
GCATTCATCCGCTTGAGCCATGGCGTGTTCTGGAGCACTTCGGCGGCTGACCATTCCCGGTTCATCATCT
GGCCGGTGGGTGCGTCCCTGACGCCGATATCGAAGCGCTCACAGCCCATGGCCTTGAGCTGTCGGCCTAT
GGCCTGCAAAGTCCTGTCGTTCTTCATCGGGCCACCAAGCGCAGCCAGATCGAGCCGTCCTCGGTTGTCA
GTGGCGTCAGGTCGAGCAAGAGCAACGATGCGATCAGCAGCACCACCGTAGGCATCATGGAAGCCAGCAT
CACGGTTAGCCATAGCTTCCAGTGCCACCCCCGCGACGCGCTCCGGGCGCTCTGCGCGGCGCTGCTCACC
TCGGCGGCTACCTCCCGCAACTCTTTGGCCAGCTCCACCCATGCCGCCCCTGTCTGGCGCTGGGCTTTCA
GCCACTCCGCCGCCTGCGCCTCGCTGGCCTGCTTGGTCTGGCTCATGACCTGCCGGGCTTCGTCGGCCAG
TGTCGCCATGCTCTGGGCCAGCGGTTCGATCTGCTCCGCTAACTCGTTGATGCCTCTGGATTTCTTCACT
CTGTCGATTGCGTTCATGGTCTATTGCCTCCCGGTATTCCTGTAAGTCGATGATCTGGGCGTTGGCGGTG
TCGATGTTCAGGGCCACGTCTGCCCGGTCGGTGCGGATGCCCCGGCCTTCCATCTCCACCACGTTCGGCC
CCAGGTGAACACCGGGCAGGCGCTCGATGCCCTGCGCCTCAAGTGTTCTGTGGTCAATGCGGGCGTCGTG
GCCAGCCCGCTCTAATGCCCGGTTGGCATGGTCGGCCCATGCCTCGCGGGTCTGCTCAAGCCATGCCTTG
GGCTTGAGCGCTTCGGTCTTCTGTGCCCCGCCCTTCTCCGGGGTCTTGCCGTTGTACCGCTTGAACCACT
GAGCGGCGGGCCGCTCGATGCCGTCATTGATCCGCTCGGAGATCATCAGGTGGCAGTGCGGGTTCTCGCC
GCCACCGGCATGGATGGCCAGCGTATACGGCAGGCGCTCGGCACCGGTCAGGTGCTGGGCGAACTCGGAC
GCCAGCGCCTTCTGCTGGTCGAGGGTCAGCTCGACCGGCAGGGCAAATTCGACCTCCTTGAACAGCCGCC
CATTGGCGCGTTCATACAGGTCGGCAGCATCCCAGTAGTCGGCGGGCCGCTCGACGAACTCCGGCATGTG
CCCGGATTCGGCGTGCAAGACTTCATCCATGTCGCGGGCATACTTGCCTTCGCGCTGGATGTAGTCGGCC
TTGGCCCTGGCCGATTGGCCGCCCGACCTGCTGCCGGTTTTCGCCGTAAGGTGATAAATCGCCATGCTGC
CTCGCTGTTGCTTTTGCTTTTCGGCTCCATGCAATGGCCCTCGGAGAGCGCACCGCCCGAAGGGTGGCCG
TTAGGCCAGTTTCTCGAAGAGAAACCGGTAAGTGCGCCCTCCCCTACAAAGTAGGGTCGGGATTGCCGCC
GCTGTGCCTCCATGATAGCCTACGAGACAGCACATTAACAATGGGGTGTCAAGATGGTTAAGGGGAGCAA
CAAGGCGGCGGATCGGCTGGCCAAGCTCGAAGAACAACGAGCGCGAATCAATGCCGAAATTCAGCGGGAG
CGGGCAAGGGAACAGCAGCAAGAGCGCAAGAACGAAACAAGGCGCAAGGTGCTGGTGGGGGCCATGATTT
TGGCCAAGGTGAACAGCAGCGAGTGGCCGGAGGATCGGCTCATGGCGGCAATGGATGCGTACCTTGAACG
CGACCACGACCGCGCCTTGTTCGGTCTGCCGCCACGCCAGAAGGATGAGCCGGGCTGAATGATCGACCGA
GACAGGCCCTGCGGGGCTGCACACGCGCCCCCACCCTTCGGGTAGGGGGAAAGGCCGCTAAAGCGGCTAA
AAGCGCTCCAGCGTATTTCTGCGGGGTTTGGTGTGGGGTTTAGCGGGCTTTGCCCGCCTTTCCCCCTGCC
GCGCAGCGGTGGGGCGGTGTGTAGCCTAGCGCAGCGAATAGACCAGCTATCCGGCCTCTGGCCGGGCATA
TTGGGCAAGGGCAGCAGCGCCCCACAAGGGCGCTGATAACCGCGCCTAGTGGATTATTCTTAGATAATCA
TGGATGGATTTTTCCAACACCCCGCCAGCCCCCGCCCCTGCTGGGTTTGCAGGTTTGGGGGCGTGACAGT
TATTGCAGGGGTTCGTGACAGTTATTGCAGGGGGGCGTGACAGTTATTGCAGGGGTTCGTGACAGTTAGT
ACGGGAGTGACGGGCACTGGCTGGCAATGTCTAGCAACGGCAGGCATTTCGGCTGAGGGTAAAAGAACTT
TCCGCTAAGCGATAGACTGTATGTAAACACAGTATTGCAAGGACGCGGAACATGCCTCATGTGGCGGCCA
GGACGGCCAGCCGGGATCGGGATACTGGTCGTTACCAGAGCCACCGACCCGAGCAAACCCTTCTCTATCA
GATCGTTGACGAGTATTACCCGGCATTCGCTGCGCTTATGGCAGAGCAGGGAAAGGAATTGCCGGGCTAT
GTGCAACGGGAATTTGAAGAATTTCTCCAATGCGGGCGGCTGGAGCATGGCTTTCTACGGGTTCGCTGCG
AGTCTTGCCACGCCGAGCACCTGGTCGCTTTCAGAAATCAATCTAAAGTATATATGAGTAAACTTGGTCT
GACAGGCCCCTGAATTCGCATCTAGACTGATGAGACGTGGTAGAGCCACAAACAGCCGGTACAAGCAACG
ATCTCCAGGACCATCTGAATCATGCGCGGATGACACGAACTCACGACGGCGATCACAGACATTAACCCAC
AGTACAGACACTGCGACAACGTGGCAATTCGTCGCAATACAACGGGTGAAACAAAACGGTTGACAACATG
AAGTAAACACGGTACGATGTACCACATGAAACGACAGTGAGTCAATACAGAAACAGAGGAGATATTACAT
ATGAGTAAAGGAGAAGAGCTTTTCACAGGAGTTGTCCCAATCCTCGTGGAATTAGACGGTGATGTTAATG
GGCACAAGTTCTCTGTCAGTGGAGAGGGTGAAGGCGACGCAACATATGGCAAGCTGACCCTTAAATTTAT
TTGCACCACGGGTAAACTACCTGTTCCATGGCCAACACTGGTCACTACGTTCGGGTATGGGGTTCAGTGC
TTTGCGCGCTACCCAGATCACATGAAACAGCACGACTTTTTCAAGAGTGCAATGCCCGAAGGCTATGTAC
AGGAGAGAACCATCTTTTTTAAGGATGACGGCAACTATAAGACACGCGCCGAAGTGAAGTTCGAGGGTGA
TACCCTTGTTAATAGAATCGAGTTAAAGGGTATTGACTTTAAGGAAGATGGAAATATTTTAGGCCACAAA
CTGGAATATAACTATAACTCCCATAATGTGTACATTATGGCCGACAAGCAAAAGAACGGTATCAAGGTTA
ACTTCAAGATCAGACACAACATTGAGGATGGAAGCGTTCAACTAGCCGACCATTACCAACAAAACACCCC
AATTGGCGATGGGCCTGTGCTGTTACCAGACAACCATTACCTGTCCACTCAATCTGCCCTTTCGAAAGAT
CCCAACGAAAAGCGCGACCACATGGTCCTTCTTGAGTTTGTCACGGCTGCTGGGATTACACACGGCATGG
ATGAACTATACAAATAAATCCGTAATCGTTAATCCGCAAATAACGTAAAAACCCGCTTCGGCGGGTTTTT
TTATGGGGGGAGTTTAGGGAAAGAGCATTTGTCAGCTGGAAATCTGCTCGTCAGTGGTGCTCACACTGAC
GAATCATGTACAGATCATACCGATGACTGCCTGGCGACTCACAACTAAGCAAGACAGCCGGAACCAGCGC
CGGCGAACACCACTGCATATATGGCATATCACAACAGTCCACGTCTCAAGCAGTTACAGAGATGTTACGA
ACCACTAGTGCACTGCAGTACACAAAAAACCCCTCAAGACCCGTTTAGAGGCCCCAAGGGGTTATGCTAA
TGCTGCTTTAAGACCCACTTTCACATTTAAGTTGTTTTTCTAATCCGCATATGATCAATTCAAGGCCGAA
TAAGAAGGCTGGCTCTGCACCTTGGTGATCAAATAATTCGATAGCTTGTCGTAATAATGGCGGCATACTA
TCAGTAGTAGGTGTTTCCCTTTCTTCTTTAGCGACTTGATGCTCTTGATCTTCCAATACGCAACCTAAAG
TAAAATGCCCCACTGCGCTGAGTGCATATAATGCATTCTCTAGTGAAAAACCTTGTTGGCATAAAAAGGC
TAATTGATTTTCGAGAGTTTCATACTGTTTTTCTGTAGGCCGTGTACCTAAATGTACTTTTGCTCCATCG
CGATGACTTAGTAAAGCACATCTAAAACTTTTAGCGTTATTACGTAAAAAATCTTGCCAGCTTTCCCCTT
CTAAAGGGCAAAAGTGAGTATGGTGCCTATCTAACATCTCAATGGCTAAGGCGTCGAGCAAAGCCCGCTT
ATTTTTTACATGCCAATACAATGTAGGCTGCTCTACACCTAGCTTCTGGGCGAGTTTACGGGTTGTTAAA
CCTTCGATTCCGACCTCATTAAGCAGCTCTAATGCGCTGTTAATCACTTTACTTTTATCTAAACGAGACA
TGAGTATATCTCCTTCTACAAAATTATTTCTAGATCTCTCCCCTATAGTGAGTCGTATTAATTTCCGAGC
GGCCGCGATTATCAAAAAGGATCTTCACCTAGATCCTTTTAAATTAAAAATGAAGTTTTAAATCAATCTA
AAGTATATATGAGTAAACTTGGTCTGACAGTTACCAATGCTTAATCAGTGAGGCACCTATCTCAGCGATC
TGTCTATTTCGTTCATCCATAGTTGCCTGACTCCCCGTCGTGTAGATAACTACGATACGGGAGGGCTTAC
CATCTGGCCCCAGTGCTGCAATGATACCGCGGGACCCACGCTCACCGGCTCCAGATTTATCAGCAATAAA
CCAGCCAGCCGGAAGGGCCGAGCGCAGAAGTGGTCCTGCAACTTTATCCGCCTCCATCCAGTCTATTAAT
TGTTGCCGGGAAGCTAGAGTAAGTAGTTCGCCAGTTAATAGTTTGCGCAACGTTGTTGCCATTGCTACAG
GCATCGTGGTGTCACGCTCGTCGTTTGGTATGGCTTCATTCAGCTCCGGTTCCCAACGATCAAGGCGAGT
TACATGATCCCCCATGTTGTGCAAAAAAGCGGTTAGCTCCTTCGGTCCTCCGATCGTTGTCAGAAGTAAG
TTGGCCGCAGTGTTATCACTCATGGTTATGGCAGCACTGCATAATTCTCTTACTGTCATGCCATCCGTAA
GATGCTTTTCTGTGACTGGTGAGTACTCAACCAAGTCATTCTGAGAATAGTGTATGCGGCGACCGAGTTG
CTCTTGCCCGGCGTCAATACGGGATAATACCGCGCCACATAGCAGAACTTTAAAAGTGCTCATCATTGGA
AAACGTTCTTCGGGGCGAAAACTCTCAAGGATCTTACCGCTGTTGAGATCCAGTTCGATGTAACCCACTC
GTGCACCCAACTGATCTTCAGCATCTTTTACTTTCACCAGCGTTTCTGGGTGAGCAAAAACAGGAAGGCA
AAATGCCGCAAAAAAGGGAATAAGGGCGACACGGAAATGTTGAATACTCAT
Features (pLannotate 1.2.2; 13 found; start..end, strand, type, name):
      1..105     -  promoter       AmpR promoter: bla
    158..1009    -  CDS            RSF1010 RepC: replication protein C of the broad-host-range plasmid RSF1010 (Scholz et al., 1989); repC
    996..1835    -  CDS            RSF1010 RepA: replication protein A of the broad-host-range plasmid RSF1010 (Scholz et al., 1989); repA
   1827..1901    -  ncRNA          Plasmid R1162: Accession: RF00043 - R1162-like plasmid antisense RNA
   2349..4475    -  CDS            mobA: MOBA2_ECOLX - Also known as repB. Experimental evidence at protein level: Swiss-Prot protein existence level 1. Part of the relaxosome complex that is responsible for plasmid transfer during conjugation. Locally unwinds DNA and catalyzes the cleavage of one of the DNA strands at oriT. The cleaved strand is then transferred through the dedicated type IV secretion apparatus. MobA remains covalently linked at the 5' end of the strand, and once in the recipient cell, it probably catalyzes the rejoining of the two ends of the strand, re-forming the circular plasmid DNA. The primase activity of MobA
   4556..4643    -  oriT           RSF1010 oriT: origin of transfer of the broad-host-range plasmid RSF1010 (Scholz et al., 1989)
   4674..4955    +  CDS            mobC: MOBC_ECOLX - Protein predicted: Swiss-Prot protein existence level 4. This protein is essential to promote the specific transfer of the plasmid in the presence of conjugative plasmids. From Escherichia coli.
   4985..5379    +  rep_origin     RSF1010 oriV: replication origin of the broad-host-range plasmid RSF1010; requires the RSF1010 RepA/B/C proteins for replication (Scholz et al., 1989)
   6091..6804    +  CDS            GFPmut3: GFPmut3 is a basic (constitutively fluorescent) green fluorescent protein published in 1996, derived from Aequorea victoria. It is reported to be a very rapidly-maturing weak dimer.
   7093..7139    -  terminator     T7 terminator: transcription terminator for bacteriophage T7 RNA polymerase
   7151..7771    -  CDS            tetR: TETR2_ECOLX - Experimental evidence at protein level: Swiss-Prot protein existence level 1. TetR is the repressor of the tetracycline resistance element; its N-terminal region forms a helix-turn-helix structure and binds DNA. Binding of tetracycline to TetR reduces the repressor affinity for the tetracycline resistance gene (tetA) promoter operator sites. From Escherichia coli.
   7812..7830    -  promoter       T7 promoter: promoter for bacteriophage T7 RNA polymerase
   7941..8801    -  CDS            AmpR: β-lactamase; bla; confers resistance to ampicillin, carbenicillin, and related antibiotics
