>Addgene plasmid #110611 | pBTK510 | addgene full sequence | sequence record 220593 | Addgene NGS Result
GGGAAAGGAATTGCCGGGCTATGTGCAACGGGAATTTGAAGAATTTCTCCAATGCGGGCGGCTGGAGCAT
GGCTTTCTACGGGTTCGCTGCGAGTCTTGCCACGCCGAGCACCTGGTCGCTTTCAGAAATCAATCTAAAG
TATATATGAGTAAACTTGGTCTGACAGGCCCCTGAATTCGCATCTAGACTGATGAGACGTGGTAGAGCCA
CAAACAGCCGGTACAAGCAACGATCTCCAGGACCATCTGAATCATGCGCGGATGACACGAACTCACGACG
GCGATCACAGACATTAACCCACAGTACAGACACTGCGACAACGTGGCAATTCGTCGCAATACAACGGGTG
AAACAAAACGGTTGACAACATGAAGTAAACACGGTACGATGTACCACATGAAACGACAGTGAGTCAATAC
AGAAACAGAGGAGATATTACATATGAGTAAAGGAGAAGAGCTTTTCACAGGAGTTGTCCCAATCCTCGTG
GAATTAGACGGTGATGTTAATGGGCACAAGTTCTCTGTCAGTGGAGAGGGTGAAGGCGACGCAACATATG
GCAAGCTGACCCTTAAATTTATTTGCACCACGGGTAAACTACCTGTTCCATGGCCAACACTGGTCACTAC
GTTCGGGTATGGGGTTCAGTGCTTTGCGCGCTACCCAGATCACATGAAACAGCACGACTTTTTCAAGAGT
GCAATGCCCGAAGGCTATGTACAGGAGAGAACCATCTTTTTTAAGGATGACGGCAACTATAAGACACGCG
CCGAAGTGAAGTTCGAGGGTGATACCCTTGTTAATAGAATCGAGTTAAAGGGTATTGACTTTAAGGAAGA
TGGAAATATTTTAGGCCACAAACTGGAATATAACTATAACTCCCATAATGTGTACATTATGGCCGACAAG
CAAAAGAACGGTATCAAGGTTAACTTCAAGATCAGACACAACATTGAGGATGGAAGCGTTCAACTAGCCG
ACCATTACCAACAAAACACCCCAATTGGCGATGGGCCTGTGCTGTTACCAGACAACCATTACCTGTCCAC
TCAATCTGCCCTTTCGAAAGATCCCAACGAAAAGCGCGACCACATGGTCCTTCTTGAGTTTGTCACGGCT
GCTGGGATTACACACGGCATGGATGAACTATACAAATAAATCCGTAATCGTTAATCCGCAAATAACGTAA
AAACCCGCTTCGGCGGGTTTTTTTATGGGGGGAGTTTAGGGAAAGAGCATTTGTCAGCTGGAAATCTGCT
CGTCAGTGGTGCTCACACTGACGAATCATGTACAGATCATACCGATGACTGCCTGGCGACTCACAACTAA
GCAAGACAGCCGGAACCAGCGCCGGCGAACACCACTGCATATATGGCATATCACAACAGTCCACGTCTCA
AGCAGTTACAGAGATGTTACGAACCACTAGTGCACTGCAGTACACAAAAAACCCCTCAAGACCCGTTTAG
AGGCCCCAAGGGGTTATGCTAATGCTGCTTTAAGACCCACTTTCACATTTAAGTTGTTTTTCTAATCCGC
ATATGATCAATTCAAGGCCGAATAAGAAGGCTGGCTCTGCACCTTGGTGATCAAATAATTCGATAGCTTG
TCGTAATAATGGCGGCATACTATCAGTAGTAGGTGTTTCCCTTTCTTCTTTAGCGACTTGATGCTCTTGA
TCTTCCAATACGCAACCTAAAGTAAAATGCCCCACTGCGCTGAGTGCATATAATGCATTCTCTAGTGAAA
AACCTTGTTGGCATAAAAAGGCTAATTGATTTTCGAGAGTTTCATACTGTTTTTCTGTAGGCCGTGTACC
TAAATGTACTTTTGCTCCATCGCGATGACTTAGTAAAGCACATCTAAAACTTTTAGCGTTATTACGTAAA
AAATCTTGCCAGCTTTCCCCTTCTAAAGGGCAAAAGTGAGTATGGTGCCTATCTAACATCTCAATGGCTA
AGGCGTCGAGCAAAGCCCGCTTATTTTTTACATGCCAATACAATGTAGGCTGCTCTACACCTAGCTTCTG
GGCGAGTTTACGGGTTGTTAAACCTTCGATTCCGACCTCATTAAGCAGCTCTAATGCGCTGTTAATCACT
TTACTTTTATCTAAACGAGACATGAGTATATCTCCTTCTACAAAATTATTTCTAGATCTCTCCCCTATAG
TGAGTCGTATTAATTTCCGAGCGGCCGCGATTATCAAAAAGGATCTTCACCTAGATCCTTTTAAATTAAA
AATGAAGTTTTAAATCAATCTAAAGTATATATGAGTAAACTTGGTCTGACAGTTACCAATGCTTAATCAG
TGAGGCACCTATCTCAGCGATCTGTCTATTTCGTTCATCCATAGTTGCCTGACTCCCCGTCGTGTAGATA
ACTACGATACGGGAGGGCTTACCATCTGGCCCCAGTGCTGCAATGATACCGCGGGACCCACGCTCACCGG
CTCCAGATTTATCAGCAATAAACCAGCCAGCCGGAAGGGCCGAGCGCAGAAGTGGTCCTGCAACTTTATC
CGCCTCCATCCAGTCTATTAATTGTTGCCGGGAAGCTAGAGTAAGTAGTTCGCCAGTTAATAGTTTGCGC
AACGTTGTTGCCATTGCTACAGGCATCGTGGTGTCACGCTCGTCGTTTGGTATGGCTTCATTCAGCTCCG
GTTCCCAACGATCAAGGCGAGTTACATGATCCCCCATGTTGTGCAAAAAAGCGGTTAGCTCCTTCGGTCC
TCCGATCGTTGTCAGAAGTAAGTTGGCCGCAGTGTTATCACTCATGGTTATGGCAGCACTGCATAATTCT
CTTACTGTCATGCCATCCGTAAGATGCTTTTCTGTGACTGGTGAGTACTCAACCAAGTCATTCTGAGAAT
AGTGTATGCGGCGACCGAGTTGCTCTTGCCCGGCGTCAATACGGGATAATACCGCGCCACATAGCAGAAC
TTTAAAAGTGCTCATCATTGGAAAACGTTCTTCGGGGCGAAAACTCTCAAGGATCTTACCGCTGTTGAGA
TCCAGTTCGATGTAACCCACTCGTGCACCCAACTGATCTTCAGCATCTTTTACTTTCACCAGCGTTTCTG
GGTGAGCAAAAACAGGAAGGCAAAATGCCGCAAAAAAGGGAATAAGGGCGACACGGAAATGTTGAATACT
CATACTCTTCCTTTTTCAATATTATTGAAGCATTTATCAGGGTTATTGTCTCATGAGCGGATACATATTT
GAATGTATTTAGAAAAATAAACAAATAGGGGTTCCGCGCACATTTCCCCGAAAAGTGCCACCTGTCATGA
CCAAAATCCCTTAACGTGAGTCAGCCTGCCGCCTTGGGCCGGGTGATGTCGTACTTGCCCGCCGCGAACT
CGGTTACCGTCCAGCCCAGCGCGACCAGCTCCGGCAACGCCTCGCGCACCCGCTGGCGGCGCTTGCGCAT
GGTCGAACCACTGGCCTCTGACGGCCAGACATAGCCGCACAAGGTATCTATGGAAGCCTTGCCGGTTTTG
CCGGGGTCGATCCAGCCACACAGCCGCTGGTGCAGCAGGCGGGCGGTTTCGCTGTCCAGCGCCCGCACCT
CGTCCATGCTGATGCGCACATGCTGGCCGCCACCCATGACGGCCTGCGCGATCAAGGGGTTCAGGGCCAC
GTACAGGCGCCCGTCCGCCTCGTCGCTGGCGTACTCCGACAGCAGCCGAAACCCCTGCCGCTTGCGGCCA
TTCTGGGCGATGATGGATACCTTCCAAAGGCGCTCGATGCAGTCCTGTATGTGCTTGAGCGCCCCACCAC
TATCGACCTCTGCCCCGATTTCCTTTGCCAGCGCCCGATAGCTACCTTTGACCACCATGGCATCAGCGGT
GACGGCCTCCCACTTGGGTTCCAGGAACAGCCGGAGCTGCCGTCCGCCTTCGGTCTTGGGTTCCGGGCCA
AGCACTAGGCCATTAGGCCCAGCCATGGCCACCAGCCCTTGCAGGATGCGCAGATCATCAGCGCCCAGCG
GCTCCGGGCCGCTGAACTCGATCCGCTTGCCGTCGCCGTAGTCATACGTCACGTCCAGCTTGCTGCGCTT
GCGCTCGCCCCGCTTGAGGGCACGGAACAGGCCGGGGGCCAGACAGTGCGCCGGGTCGTGCCGGACGTGG
CTGAGGCTGTGCTTGTTCTTAGGCTTCACCACGGGGCACCCCCTTGCTCTTGCGCTGCCTCTCCAGCACG
GCGGGCTTGAGCACCCCGCCGTCATGCCGCCTGAACCACCGATCAGCGAACGGTGCGCCATAGTTGGCCT
TGCTCACACCGAAGCGGACGAAGAACCGGCGCTGGTCGTCGTCCACACCCCATTCCTCGGCCTCGGCGCT
GGTCATGCTCGACAGGTAGGACTGCCAGCGGATGTTATCGACCAGTACCGAGCTGCCCCGGCTGGCCTGC
TGCTGGTCGCCTGCGCCCATCATGGCCGCGCCCTTGCTGGCATGGTGCAGGAACACGATAGAGCACCCGG
TATCGGCGGCGATGGCCTCCATGCGACCGATGACCTGGGCCATGGGGCCGCTGGCGTTTTCTTCCTCGAT
GTGGAACCGGCGCAGCGTGTCCAGCACCATCAGGCGGCGGCCCTCGGCGGCGCGCTTGAGGCCGTCGAAC
CACTCCGGGGCCATGATGTTGGGCAGGCTGCCGATCAGCGGCTGGATCAGCAGGCCGTCAGCCACGGCTT
GCCGTTCCTCGGCGCTGAGGTGCGCCCCAAGGGCGTGCAGGCGGTGATGAATGGCGGTGGGCGGGTCTTC
GGCGGGCAGGTAGATCACCGGGCCGGTGGGCAGTTCGCCCACCTCCAGCAGATCCGGCCCGCCTGCAATC
TGTGCGGCCAGTTGCAGGGCCAGCATGGATTTACCGGCACCACCGGGCGACACCAGCGCCCCGACCGTAC
CGGCCACCATGTTGGGCAAAACGTAGTCCAGCGGTGGCGGCGCTGCTGCGAACGCCTCCAGAATATTGAT
AGGCTTATGGGTAGCCATTGATTGCCTCCTTTGCAGGCAGTTGGTGGTTAGGCGCTGGCGGGGTCACTAC
CCCCGCCCTGCGCCGCTCTGAGTTCTTCCAGGCACTCGCGCAGCGCCTCGTATTCGTCGTCGGTCAGCCA
GAACTTGCGCTGACGCATCCCTTTGGCCTTCATGCGCTCGGCATATCGCGCTTGGCGTACAGCGTCAGGG
CTGGCCAGCAGGTCGCCGGTCTGCTTGTCCTTTTGGTCTTTCATATCAGTCACCGAGAAACTTGCCGGGG
CCGAAAGGCTTGTCTTCGCGGAACAAGGACAAGGTGCAGCCGTCAAGGTTAAGGCTGGCCATATCAGCGA
CTGAAAAGCGGCCAGCCTCGGCCTTGTTTGACGTATAACCAAAGCCACCGGGCAACCAATAGCCCTTGTC
ACTTTTGATCAGGTAGACCGACCCTGAAGCGCTTTTTTCGTATTCCATAAAACCCCCTTCTGTGCGTGAG
TACTCATAGTATAACAGGCGTGAGTACCAACGCAAGCACTACATGCTGAAATCTGGCCCGCCCCTGTCCA
TGCCTCGCTGGCGGGGTGCCGGTGCCCGTGCCAGCTCGGCCCGCGCAAGCTGGACGCTGGGCAGACCCAT
GACCTTGCTGACGGTGCGCTCGATGTAATCCGCTTCGTGGCCGGGCTTGCGCTCTGCCAGCGCTGGGCTG
GCCTCGGCCATGGCCTTGCCGATTTCCTCGGCACTGCGGCCCCGGCTGGCCAGCTTCTGCGCGGCGATAA
AGTCGCACTTGCTGAGGTCATCACCGAAGCGCTTGACCAGCCCGGCCATCTCGCTGCGGTACTCGTCCAG
CGCCGTGCGCCGGTGGCGGCTAAGCTGCCGCTCGGGCAGTTCGAGGCTGGCCAGCCTGCGGGCCTTCTCC
TGCTGCCGCTGGGCCTGCTCGATCTGCTGGCCAGCCTGCTGCACCAGCGCCGGGCCAGCGGTGGCGGTCT
TGCCCTTGGATTCACGCAGCAGCACCCACGGCTGATAACCGGCGCGGGTGGTGTGCTTGTCCTTGCGGTT
GGTGAAGCCCGCCAAGCGGCCATAGTGGCGGCTGTCGGCGCTGGCCGGGTCGGCGTCGTACTCGCTGGCC
AGCGTCCGGGCAATCTGCCCCCGAAGTTCACCGCCTGCGGCGTCGGCCACCTTGACCCATGCCTGATAGT
TCTTCGGGCTGGTTTCCACTACCAGGGCAGGCTCCCGGCCCTCGGCTTTCATGTCATCCAGGTCAAACTC
GCTGAGGTCGTCCACCAGCACCAGACCATGCCGCTCCTGCTCGGCGGGCCTGATATACACGTCATTGCCC
TGGGCATTCATCCGCTTGAGCCATGGCGTGTTCTGGAGCACTTCGGCGGCTGACCATTCCCGGTTCATCA
TCTGGCCGGTGGTGGCGTCCCTGACGCCGATATCGAAGCGCTCACAGCCCATGGCCTTGAGCTGTCGGCC
TATGGCCTGCAAAGTCCTGTCGTTCTTCATCGGGCCACCAAGCGCAGCCAGATCGAGCCGTCCTCGGTTG
TCAGTGGCGTCAGGTCGAGCAAGAGCAACGATGCGATCAGCAGCACCACCGTAGGCATCATGGAAGCCAG
CATCACGGTTAGCCATAGCTTCCAGTGCCACCCCCGCGACGCGCTCCGGGCGCTCTGCGCGGCGCTGCTC
ACCTCGGCGGCTACCTCCCGCAACTCTTTGGCCAGCTCCACCCATGCCGCCCCTGTCTGGCGCTGGGCTT
TCAGCCACTCCGCCGCCTGCGCCTCGCTGGCCTGCTGGGTCTGGCTCATGACCTGCCGGGCTTCGTCGGC
CAGTGTCGCCATGCTCTGGGCCAGCGGTTCGATCTGCTCCGCTAACTCGTTGATGCCTCTGGATTTCTTC
ACTCTGTCGATTGCGTTCATGGTCTATTGCCTCCCGGTATTCCTGTAAGTCGATGATCTGGGCGTTGGCG
GTGTCGATGTTCAGGGCCACGTCTGCCCGGTCGGTGCGGATGCCCCGGCCTTCCATCTCCACCACGTTCG
GCCCCAGGTGAACACCGGGCAGGCGCTCGATGCCCTGCGCCTCAAGTGTTCTGTGGTCAATGCGGGCGTC
GTGGCCAGCCCGCTCTAATGCCCGGTTGGCATGGTCGGCCCATGCCTCGCGGGTCTGCTCAAGCCATGCC
TTGGGCTTGAGCGCTTCGGTCTTCTGTGCCCCGCCCTTCTCCGGGGTCTTGCCGTTGTACCGCTTGAACC
ACTGAGCGGCGGGCCGCTCGATGCCGTCATTGATCCGCTCGGAGATCATCAGGTGGCAGTGCGGGTTCTC
GCCGCCACCGGCATGGATGGCCAGCGTATACGGCAGGCGCTCGGCACCGGTCAGGTGCTGGGCGAACTCG
GACGCCAGCGCCTTCTGCTGGTCGAGGGTCAGCTCGACCGGCAGGGCAAATTCGACCTCCTTGAACAGCC
GCCCATTGGCGCGTTCATACAGGTCGGCAGCATCCCAGTAGTCGGCGGGCCGCTCGACGAACTCCGGCAT
GTGCCCGGATTCGGCGTGCAAGACTTCATCCATGTCGCGGGCATACTTGCCTTCGCGCTGGATGTAGTCG
GCCTTGGCCCTGGCCGATTGGCCGCCCGACCTGCTGCCGGTTTTCGCCGTAAGGTGATAAATCGCCATGC
TGCCTCGCTGTTGCTTTTGCTTTTCGGCTCCATGCAATGGCCCTCGGAGAGCGCACCGCCCGAAGGGTGG
CCGTTAGGCCAGTTTCTCGAAGAGAAACCGGTAAGTGCGCCCTCCCCTACAAAGTAGGGTCGGGATTGCC
GCCGCTGTGCCTCCATGATAGCCTACGAGACAGCACATTAACAATGGGGTGTCAAGATGGTTAAGGGGAG
CAACAAGGCGGCGGATCGGCTGGCCAAGCTCGAAGAACAACGAGCGCGAATCAATGCCGAAATTCAGCGG
GTGCGGGCAAGGGAACAGCAGCAAGAGCGCAAGAACGAAACAAGGCGCAAGGTGCTGGTGGGGGCCATGA
TTTTGGCCAAGGTGAACAGCAGCGAGTGGCCGGAGGATCGGCTCATGGCGGCAATGGATGCGTACCTTGA
ACGCGACCACGACCGCGCCTTGTTCGGTCTGCCGCCACGCCAGAAGGATGAGCCGGGCTGAATGATCGAC
CGAGACAGGCCCTGCGGGGCTGCACACGCGCCCCCACCCTTCGGGTAGGGGGAAAGGCCGCTAAAGCGGC
TAAAAGCGCTCCAGCGTATTTCTGCGGGGTTTGGTGTGGGGTTTAGCGGGCTTTGCCCGCCTTTCCCCCT
GCCGCGCAGCGGTGGGGCGGTGTGTAGCCTAGCGCAGCGAATAGACCAGCTATCCGGCCTCTGGCCGGGC
ATATTGGGCAAGGGCAGCAGCGCCCCACAAGGGCGCTGATAACCGCGCCTAGTGGATTATTCTTAGATAA
TCATGGATGGATTTTTCCAACACCCCGCCAGCCCCCGCCCCTGCTGGGTTTGCAGGTTTGGGGGCGTGAC
AGTTATTGCAGGGGTTCGTGACAGTTATTGCAGGGGGGCGTGACAGTTATTGCAGGGGTTCGTGACAGTT
AGTACGGGAGTGACGGGCACTGGCTGGCAATGTCTAGCAACGGCAGGCATTTCGGCTGAGGGTAAAAGAA
CTTTCCGCTAAGCGATAGACTGTATGTAAACACAGTATTGCAAGGACGCGGAACATGCCTCATGTGGCGG
CCAGGACGGCCAGCCGGGATCGGGATACTGGTCGTTACCAGAGCCACCGACCCGAGCAAACCCTTCTCTA
TCAGATCGTTGACGAGTATTACCCGGCATTCGCTGCGCTTATGGCAGAGCA
Features (pLannotate 1.2.2; 14 found; start..end, strand, type, name):
    443..1156    +  CDS            GFPmut3: GFPmut3 is a basic (constitutively fluorescent) green fluorescent protein published in 1996, derived from Aequorea victoria. It is reported to be a very rapidly-maturing weak dimer.
   1445..1491    -  terminator     T7 terminator: transcription terminator for bacteriophage T7 RNA polymerase
   1503..2123    -  CDS            tetR: TETR2_ECOLX - Experimental evidence at protein level: Swiss-Prot protein existence level 1. TetR is the repressor of the tetracycline resistance element; its N-terminal region forms a helix-turn-helix structure and binds DNA. Binding of tetracycline to TetR reduces the repressor affinity for the tetracycline resistance gene (tetA) promoter operator sites. From Escherichia coli.
   2164..2182    -  promoter       T7 promoter: promoter for bacteriophage T7 RNA polymerase
   2293..3153    -  CDS            AmpR: β-lactamase; bla; confers resistance to ampicillin, carbenicillin, and related antibiotics
   3154..3258    -  promoter       AmpR promoter: bla
   3311..4162    -  CDS            RSF1010 RepC (fragment): replication protein C of the broad-host-range plasmid RSF1010 (Scholz et al., 1989); repC
   4149..4988    -  CDS            RSF1010 RepA: replication protein A of the broad-host-range plasmid RSF1010 (Scholz et al., 1989); repA
   4980..5054    -  ncRNA          Plasmid R1162: Accession: RF00043 - R1162-like plasmid antisense RNA
   5499..6470    -  CDS            RSF1010 RepB: replication protein B of the broad-host-range plasmid RSF1010 (Scholz et al., 1989); repB
   6470..6880    -  CDS            mobB: MOBB2_ECOLX - Protein predicted: Swiss-Prot protein existence level 4. This protein is essential to promote the specific transfer of the plasmid in the presence of conjugative plasmids. From Escherichia coli.
   7709..7796    -  oriT           RSF1010 oriT: origin of transfer of the broad-host-range plasmid RSF1010 (Scholz et al., 1989)
   7827..8108    +  CDS            mobC: MOBC_ECOLX - Protein predicted: Swiss-Prot protein existence level 4. This protein is essential to promote the specific transfer of the plasmid in the presence of conjugative plasmids. From Escherichia coli.
   8138..8532    +  rep_origin     RSF1010 oriV: replication origin of the broad-host-range plasmid RSF1010; requires the RSF1010 RepA/B/C proteins for replication (Scholz et al., 1989)
