[The description below was written by a language model from this plasmid's Addgene catalogue record and pLannotate feature annotations shown in this document.]
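Description:
pBTK510 is a low-copy, broad-host-range bacterial expression plasmid of about 8.8 kb, assembled with the Bee Microbiome Toolkit (BTK) modular cloning system on an RSF1010 backbone. Replication depends on the RSF1010 oriV together with the plasmid-encoded RepA, RepB and RepC proteins, so it is largely independent of host-specific replication factors and can be maintained in many Gram-negative species. An R1162-like antisense RNA that is part of the native replicon's regulation is also annotated. The plasmid keeps the RSF1010 mobilisation region: oriT, mobC, mobB and mobA, the last overlapping repB. It is therefore not self-transmissible, but a helper strain or plasmid that supplies the conjugation machinery can transfer it into recipient bacteria. Selection is by ampicillin resistance, with a β-lactamase gene expressed from its own bla promoter.

The payload is the fast-maturing green fluorescent protein GFPmut3, which the catalogue entry says is driven by the PA3 promoter. That promoter is not annotated in either feature table, so its position and nature can only be inferred as lying upstream of the GFP coding sequence. Downstream, on the opposite strand, is a tetR repressor coding sequence flanked by a T7 promoter and T7 terminator. The record does not explain its role, and no tet operator is annotated. The two feature tables, one from the depositor sequence and one from repository sequencing, describe the same 8,801-nt circle with different start coordinates and agree on content. The plasmid serves as a fluorescent reporter for labelling bacteria and gauging promoter activity in non-model bacteria, such as the bee gut microbiome species the toolkit was built for.
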