Addgene plasmid #110611: pBTK510
Purpose: BTK assembled broad-host-range plasmid encoding GFP driven by PA3 promoter
Depositing lab: Jeffrey Barrick. Depositing organization: University of Texas at Austin. Publication: Genetic Engineering of Bee Gut Microbiome Bacteria with a Toolkit for Modular Assembly of Broad-Host-Range Plasmids. Leonard SP, Perutka J, Powell JE, Geng P, Richhart DD, Byrom M, Kar S, Davies BW, Ellington AD, Moran NA, Barrick JE. ACS Synth Biol. 2018 May 18;7(5):1279-1290. doi: 10.1021/acssynbio.7b00399. Epub 2018 Apr 13. PubMed 29608282.
Backbone
  Vector backbone: RSF1010
  Vector type: Bacterial Expression
Growth in bacteria
  Bacterial resistance: Ampicillin, 100 μg/mL
  Growth temperature: 37°C
  Growth strain: DH5alpha
  Copy number: Low Copy
Gene/Insert
  Gene/Insert name: GFP
  Species: Synthetic
  Cloning method: Restriction Enzyme; 5′ cloning site unknown (unknown if destroyed); 3′ cloning site unknown (unknown if destroyed)
Terms and licenses: Academic/Nonprofit Terms; Industry Terms: Not Available to Industry
How to cite: pBTK510 was a gift from Jeffrey Barrick (Addgene plasmid # 110611 ; http://n2t.net/addgene:110611 ; RRID:Addgene_110611)
